>Addgene plasmid #197760 | pMC-9-AtHSP-11 | addgene full sequence | sequence record 391250 | Addgene NGS Result
GTCAGTGAGCGAGGAAGCGGAAGAGCGCCCAATACGCAAACCGCCTCTCCCCGCGCGTTGGCCGATTCAT
TAATCACTCTGTGGTCTCAGCTTATATGAAGATGAAGATGAAATATTTGGTGTGTCAAATAAAAAGCTTG
TGTGCTTAAGTTTGTGTTTTTTTCTTGGCTTGTTGTGTTATGAATTTGTGGCTTTTTCTAATATTAAATG
AATGTAAGATCACATTATAATGAATAAACAAATGTTTCTATAATCCATTGTGAATGTTTTGTTGGATCTC
TTCTGCAGCATATAACTACTGTATGTGCTATGGTATGGACTATGGAATATGATTAAAGATAAGCGCTTGA
GACCACGAAGTGGCTCTTCAGTGGACGAAAGGGCCTCGTGATACGCCTATTTTTATAGGTTAATGTCATG
ATAATAATGGTTTCTTAGACGTCAGGTGGCACTTTTCGGGGAAATGTGCGCGGAACCCCTATTTGTTTAT
TTTTCTAAATACATTCAAATATGTATCCGCTCATGAGACAATAACCCTGATAAATGCTTCAATAATATTG
AAAAAGGAAGAGTATGCGCTCACGCAACTGGTCCAGAACCTTGACCGAACGCAGCGGTGGTAACGGCGCA
GTGGCGGTTTTCATGGCTTGTTATGACTGTTTTTTTTTGGGGTACAGTCTATGCCTCGGGCATCCAAGCA
GCAAGCGCGTTACGCCGTGGGTCGATGTTTGATGTTATGGAGCAGCAACGATGTTACGCAGCAGGGCAGT
CGCCCTAAAACAAAGTTAAACATCATGAGGGAAGCGGTGATCGCCGAAGTATCGACTCAACTATCAGAGG
TAGTTGGCGTCATCGAGCGCCATCTCGAACCGACGTTGCTGGCCGTACATTTGTACGGCTCCGCAGTGGA
TGGCGGCCTGAAGCCACACAGCGATATTGATTTGCTGGTTACGGTGACCGTAAGGCTTGATGAAACAACG
CGGCGAGCTTTGATCAACGACCTTTTGGAAACTTCGGCTTCCCCTGGAGAGAGCGAGATTCTCCGCGCTG
TAGAAGTCACCATTGTTGTGCACGACGACATCATTCCGTGGCGTTATCCAGCTAAGCGCGAACTGCAATT
TGGAGAATGGCAGCGCAATGACATTCTTGCAGGTATCTTCGAGCCAGCCACGATCGACATTGATCTGGCT
ATCTTGCTGACAAAAGCAAGAGAACATAGCGTTGCCTTGGTAGGTCCAGCGGCGGAGGAACTCTTTGATC
CGGTTCCTGAACAGGATCTATTTGAGGCGCTAAATGAAACCTTAACGCTATGGAACTCGCCGCCCGACTG
GGCTGGCGATGAGCGAAATGTAGTGCTTACGTTGTCCCGCATTTGGTACAGCGCAGTAACCGGCAAAATC
GCGCCGAAGGATGTCGCTGCCGACTGGGCAATGGAGCGCCTGCCGGCCCAGTATCAGCCCGTCATACTTG
AAGCTAGACAGGCTTATCTTGGACAAGAAGAAGATCGCTTGGCCTCGCGCGCAGATCAGTTGGAAGAATT
TGTCCATTACGTAAAAGGCGAGATCACCAAGGTAGTCGGCAAATAACTGTCAGACCAAGTTTACTCATAT
ATACTTTAGATTGATTTAAAACTTCATTTTTAATTTAAAAGGATCTAGGTGAAGATCCTTTTTGATAATC
TCATGACCAAAATCCCTTAACGTGAGTTTTCGTTCCACTGAGCGTCAGACCCCGTAGAAAAGATCAAAGG
ATCTTCTTGAGATCCTTTTTTTCTGCGCGTAATCTGCTGCTTGCAAACAAAAAAACCACCGCTACCAGCG
GTGGTTTGTTTGCCGGATCAAGAGCTACCAACTCTTTTTCCGAAGGTAACTGGCTTCAGCAGAGCGCAGA
TACCAAATACTGTTCTTCTAGTGTAGCCGTAGTTAGGCCACCACTTCAAGAACTCTGTAGCACCGCCTAC
ATACCTCGCTCTGCTAATCCTGTTACCAGTGGCTGCTGCCAGTGGCGATAAGTCGTGTCTTACCGGGTTG
GACTCAAGACGATAGTTACCGGATAAGGCGCAGCGGTCGGGCTGAACGGGGGGTTCGTGCACACAGCCCA
GCTTGGAGCGAACGACCTACACCGAACTGAGATACCTACAGCGTGAGCTATGAGAAAGCGCCACGCTTCC
CGAAGGGAGAAAGGCGGACAGGTATCCGGTAAGCGGCAGGGTCGGAACAGGAGAGCGCACGAGGGAGCTT
CCAGGGGGAAACGCCTGGTATCTTTATAGTCCTGTCGGGTTTCGCCACCTCTGACTTGAGCGTCGATTTT
TGTGATGCTCGTCAGGGGGGCGGAGCCTATGGAAAAACGCCAGCAACGCGGCCTTTTTACGGTTCCTGGC
CTTTTGCTGGCCTTTTGCTCACATGTTCTTTCCTGCGTTATCCCCTGATTCTGTGGATAACCGTATTACC
GCCTTTGAGTGAGCTGATACCGCTCGCCGCAGCCGAACGACCGAGCGCAGCGA
Features (pLannotate 1.2.2; 8 found; start..end, strand, type, name):
      1..23      +  rep_origin     RSF ori (fragment): Plasmids containing the RSF 1030 origin of replication can be propagated in E. coli cells that contain additional plasmids with compatible origins.
     25..74      +  CDS            lacI (fragment): lac repressor; lacI; The lac repressor binds to the lac operator to inhibit transcription in E. coli. This inhibition can be relieved by adding lactose or isopropyl-β-D-thiogalactopyranoside (IPTG).
     95..343     +  terminator     HSP terminator: efficient transcription terminator from the Arabidopsis thaliana heat shock protein 18.2 gene (Nagaya et al., 2010)
    469..573     +  promoter       AmpR promoter: bla
    564..644     -  CDS            int (fragment): INT2_ECOLX - Protein inferred from homology: Swiss-Prot protein existence level 3. Putative integrase believed to be involved in the insertion of antibiotic resistance genes into plasmids and transposons. From Escherichia coli.
    732..788     +  CDS            GmR (fragment): gentamycin acetyltransferase; aacC1; confers resistance to gentamycin
    795..1583    +  CDS            aadA: S3AD_ECOLX - Experimental evidence at protein level: Swiss-Prot protein existence level 1. Mediates bacterial resistance to the antibiotics streptomycin and spectinomycin. From Escherichia coli.
   1757..2345    +  rep_origin     ori: high-copy-number ColE1/pMB1/pBR322/pUC origin of replication
