[The description below was written by a language model from this plasmid's Addgene catalogue record and pLannotate feature annotations shown in this document.]
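Description:
pMC-9-AtHSP-11 is a small (about 2.5 kb) Phytobrick/MoClo Level 0 part plasmid from a modular vector toolkit and parts library built for plant genome engineering. It is catalogued as a plant expression vector, but as a Level 0 part it acts as an E. coli storage and donor plasmid for a single standardized DNA element, not as a complete expression construct. It derives from the self-made backbone pMC-9-ccdB-11. The backbone name suggests that the part replaced a ccdB counter-selection cassette between positions designated 9 and 11 in the toolkit's assembly scheme, although the record does not spell out the overhangs or the enzymes used, and the cloning sites are listed as unknown.

The payload is the roughly 250 bp terminator of the Arabidopsis thaliana heat shock protein 18.2 gene (AtHSP terminator). This efficient plant transcription terminator is commonly placed downstream of a coding sequence to end transcription and support strong transgene expression. The plasmid carries no promoter or coding sequence for plant expression, so the terminator is meant to be combined with promoter, coding and other parts in higher-level Golden Gate-type assemblies that build full transcription units.

Propagation relies on a high-copy ColE1/pUC-type origin, and selection is by spectinomycin through the aadA aminoglycoside adenylyltransferase gene, with an AmpR (bla) promoter annotated upstream of it. The short annotated fragments of RSF ori, lacI, an integrase and a gentamicin resistance gene appear to be non-functional remnants of the sequences from which the backbone and resistance cassette were built.
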