Addgene plasmid #197760: pMC-9-AtHSP-11
Purpose: Phytobrick (MoClo) Level 0 Part
Depositing lab: Daniel Voytas. Depositing organization: University of Minnesota. Publication: An extensible vector toolkit and parts library for advanced engineering of plant genomes. Chamness JC, Kumar J, Cruz AJ, Rhuby E, Holum MJ, Cody JP, Tibebu R, Gamo ME, Starker CG, Zhang F, Voytas DF. Plant Genome. 2023 Mar 9:e20312. doi: 10.1002/tpg2.20312. PubMed 36896468.
Backbone
  Vector backbone: pMC-9-ccdB-11
  Backbone manufacturer: Self-made
  Vector type: Plant Expression
Growth in bacteria
  Bacterial resistance: Spectinomycin, 50 μg/mL
  Growth temperature: 37°C
  Growth strain: DH5alpha
  Copy number: High Copy
Gene/Insert
  Gene/Insert name: AtHSP terminator
  Species: Arabidopsis thaliana
  Insert size (bp): 250
  Cloning method: Restriction Enzyme; 5′ cloning site Unknown (unknown if destroyed)
Terms and licenses: Academic/Nonprofit Terms; Industry Terms: Not Available to Industry
Depositor comments: Please visit https://doi.org/10.1101/2022.10.15.511792 for bioRxiv preprint.
How to cite: pMC-9-AtHSP-11 was a gift from Daniel Voytas (Addgene plasmid # 197760 ; http://n2t.net/addgene:197760 ; RRID:Addgene_197760)
